Addgene plasmid #72084: Lrrc4-Fc-His
Purpose: Expresses the extracellular region of the LRRC4 protein, C-terminally fused to the Fc region of human IgG1 + 6X histidine tag.
Depositing lab: Woj Wojtowicz. Depositing organization: University of California, Berkeley. Publication: An extracellular biochemical screen reveals that FLRTs and Unc5s mediate neuronal subtype recognition in the retina. Visser JJ, Cheng Y, Perry SC, Chastain AB, Parsa B, Masri SS, Ray TA, Kay JN, Wojtowicz WM. Elife. 2015 Dec 3;4. pii: e08149. doi: 10.7554/eLife.08149. PubMed 26633812.
Backbone
  Vector backbone: pCMVi-SV40ori
  Vector type: Mammalian Expression
Growth in bacteria
  Bacterial resistance: Ampicillin, 100 μg/mL
  Growth temperature: 37°C
  Growth strain: DH5alpha
  Copy number: High Copy
Gene/Insert
  Gene/Insert name: Lrrc4 (alt names: Leucine rich repeat containing 4; MBAG1; NGL-2; NLG-2; Nag14; NCBI gene ID 192198; Reference sequence NM_138682.2)
  Species: M. musculus (mouse)
  Insert size (bp): 1578
  Entrez Gene: Lrrc4 (a.k.a. MBAG1, NGL-2, NGL2, NLG-2, Nag14)
  Promoter: CMV
  Tag / fusion protein: Fc-His (C terminal on backbone)
  Cloning method: Restriction Enzyme; 5′ cloning site NotI (not destroyed); 3′ cloning site SpeI (not destroyed)
  Sequencing primers: 5′ GTCAGAGGTAACTCCCGTTGC; 3′ ATCATGAGGGTGTCCTTG
Terms and licenses: Academic/Nonprofit Terms; Industry Terms: Not Available to Industry
How to cite: Lrrc4-Fc-His was a gift from Woj Wojtowicz (Addgene plasmid # 72084 ; http://n2t.net/addgene:72084 ; RRID:Addgene_72084)
