[The description below was written by a language model from this plasmid's Addgene catalogue record and pLannotate feature annotations shown in this document.]
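Description:
Lrrc4-Fc-His is a mammalian expression plasmid built on the pCMVi-SV40ori backbone and designed to produce a soluble, tagged form of the mouse synaptic adhesion protein LRRC4 (also known as NGL-2). The 1,578 bp insert, cloned between NotI and SpeI sites that both remain intact, encodes the extracellular region of LRRC4. It is fused in frame at its C terminus to a backbone-encoded human immunoglobulin Fc region followed by a 6X histidine tag. The catalogue entry describes the Fc as human IgG1. The automated annotation labels this segment as an IGHG2 fragment that overlaps the end of the Lrrc4 call. This most likely reflects homology among IgG constant regions rather than a true difference, but the record does not resolve the point. The His tag itself is not separately annotated.

Transcription is driven by the human cytomegalovirus immediate early enhancer and promoter, followed by CMV intron A, which is commonly included to boost expression, and it terminates at an SV40 polyadenylation signal. The backbone also carries an SV40 enhancer/early promoter region. In line with the backbone name, this region contains the SV40 origin, which allows episomal amplification in cells expressing large T antigen. In bacteria the plasmid is maintained at high copy through a ColE1/pUC-type origin and selected with ampicillin via β-lactamase. An f1 origin and remnants of rop, bom and lacZα are also present as backbone vestiges.

The Fc domain dimerises the ectodomain and, like the His tag, provides a handle for capture, purification or detection. The associated publication indicates use in an extracellular biochemical screen for binding interactions among cell-surface recognition proteins in the retina.
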