Features (pLannotate 1.2.2; 14 found; start..end, strand, type, name):
     25..408     +  enhancer       CMV enhancer: human cytomegalovirus immediate early enhancer
    410..609     +  promoter       CMV promoter: human cytomegalovirus (CMV) immediate early promoter
    748..1573    +  intron         CMV intron A: human cytomegalovirus intron A (Chapman et al., 1991)
   1610..3187    +  CDS            Lrrc4 (fragment): LRRC4_MOUSE - Experimental evidence at protein level: Swiss-Prot protein existence level 1. Synaptic adhesion protein. Regulates the formation of exitatory synapses through the recruitment of pre-and-postsynaptic proteins. Organize the lamina/pathway-specific differentiation of dendrites. Plays an important role for auditory synaptic responses. Involved in the suppression of glioma. From Mus musculus (Mouse).
   3116..3874    +  CDS            IGHG2 (fragment): IGHG2_HUMAN - Experimental evidence at protein level: Swiss-Prot protein existence level 1. Constant region of immunoglobulin heavy chains. Immunoglobulins, also known as antibodies, are membrane-bound or secreted glycoproteins produced by B lymphocytes. In the recognition phase of humoral immunity, the membrane-bound immunoglobulins serve as receptors which, upon binding of a specific antigen, trigger the clonal expansion and differentiation of B lymphocytes into immunoglobulins- secreting plasma cells. Secreted immunoglobulins mediate the effector phase of humoral immunity, which results in
   3924..4045    +  polyA_signal   SV40 poly(A) signal: SV40 polyadenylation signal
   4254..4842    -  rep_origin     ori: high-copy-number ColE1/pMB1/pBR322/pUC origin of replication
   5013..5873    -  CDS            AmpR: β-lactamase; bla; confers resistance to ampicillin, carbenicillin, and related antibiotics
   5874..5978    -  promoter       AmpR promoter: bla
   6073..6108    +  CDS            rop (fragment): Rop protein, which maintains plasmids at low copy number; rop
   6131..6461    +  promoter       SV40 promoter: SV40 enhancer and early promoter
   6584..6683    +  misc_feature   bom (fragment): basis of mobility region from pBR322
   6711..7139    -  rep_origin     f1 ori (sequence partly withheld): f1 bacteriophage origin of replication; arrow indicates direction of (+) strand synthesis
   7143..7300    -  CDS            lacZα (fragment): LacZα fragment of β-galactosidase; lacZ fragment
>Addgene plasmid #72084 | Lrrc4-Fc-His | depositor full sequence | sequence record 131270 | Full Sequence
GTCGAGGTCTCGACGGTATCGATTGACATTGATTATTGACTAGCTAGTTATTAATAGTAATCAATTACGG
GGTCATTAGTTCATAGCCCATATATGGAGTTCCGCGTTACATAACTTACGGTAAATGGCCCGCCTGGCTG
ACCGCCCAACGACCCCCGCCCATTGACGTCAATAATGACGTATGTTCCCATAGTAACGCCAATAGGGACT
TTCCATTGACGTCAATGGGTGGAGTATTTACGGTAAACTGCCCACTTGGCAGTACATCAAGTGTATCATA
TGCCAAGTCCGCCCCCTATTGACGTCAATGACGGTAAATGGCCCGCCTGGCATTATGCCCAGTACATGAC
CTTACGGGACTTTCCTACTTGGCAGTACATCTACGTATTAGTCATCGCTATTACCATGGTGATGCGGTTT
TGGCAGTACACCAATGGGCGTGGATAGCGGTTTGACTCACGGGGATTTCCAAGTCTCCACCCCATTGACG
TCAATGGGAGTTTGTTTTGGCACCAAAATCAACGGGACTTTCCAAAATGTCGTAATAACCCCGCCCCGTT
GACGCAAATGGGCGGTAGGCGTGTACGGTGGGAGGTCTATATAAGCAGAGCTCGTTTAGTGAACCGTCAG
ATCGCCTGGAGACGCCATCCACGCTGTTTTGACCTCCATAGAAGACACCGGGACCGATCCAGCCTCCGCG
GCCGGGAACGGTGCATTGGAACGCGGATTCCCCGTGCCAAGAGTGACGTAAGTACCGCCTATAGACTCTA
TAGGCACACCCCTTTGGCTCTTATGCATGCTATACTGTTTTTGGCTTGGGGCCTATACACCCCCGCTTCC
ATATGCTATAGGTGATGGTATAGCTTAGCCTATAGGTGTGGGTTATTGACCATTATTGACCACTCCCCTA
TTGGTGACGATACTTTCCATTACTAATCCATAACATGGCTCTTTGCCACAACTATCTCTATTGGCTATAT
GCCAATACTCTGTCCTTCAGAGACTGACACGGACTCTGTATTTTTACAGGATGGGGTCCCATTTATTATT
TACAAATTCACATATACAACAACGCCGTCCCCCGTGCCCGCAGTTTTTATTAAACATAGCGTGGGATCTC
CACGCGAATCTCGGGTACGTGTTCCGGACATGGGCTCTTCTCCGGTAGCGGCGGAGCTTCCACATCCGAG
CCCTGGTCCCATGCCTCCAGCGGCTCATGGTCGCTCGGCAGCTCCTTGCTCCTAACAGTGGAGGCCAGAC
TTAGGCACAGCACAATGCCCACCACCACCAGTGTGCCGCACAAGGCCGTGGCGGTAGGGTATGTGTCTGA
AAATGAGCTCGGAGATTGGGCTCGCACCGCTGACGCAGATGGAAGACTTAAGGCAGCGGCAGAAGAAGAT
GCAGGCAGCTGAGTTGTTGTATTCTGATAAGAGTCAGAGGTAACTCCCGTTGCGGTGCTGTTAACGGTGG
AGGGCAGTGTAGTCTGAGCAGTACTCGTTGCTGCCGCGCGCGCCACCAGACATAATAGCTGACAGACTAA
CAGACTGTTCCTTTCCATGGGTCTTTTCTGCAGAAGCTTGAATTCTCGAGGATCCGCGGCCGCGCCACCA
TGAAGCTCTTGTGGCAGGTAACTGTGCACCACACCTGGAATGCCGTCCTGCTTCCCGTCGTCTACCTCAC
GGCGCAAGTGTGGATTCTGTGTGCAGCCATCGCTGCTGCCGCTTCAGCCGGGCCCCAAAACTGCCCCTCC
GTCTGTTCCTGCAGTAACCAGTTCAGCAAGGTGGTGTGCACCCGCCGGGGACTCTCTGAGGTCCCACAGG
GTATTCCTTCCAACACCCGGTATCTCAACCTCATGGAAAACAACATCCAGATGATTCAGGCCGACACCTT
CAGGCACCTCCATCACCTGGAGGTCCTGCAGCTGGGCAGGAACTCCATCAGGCAGATAGAGGTGGGGGCC
TTCAATGGCCTCGCCAGTCTCAACACTCTGGAACTGTTCGACAACTGGCTGACAGTCATCCCCAGTGGGG
CCTTTGAGTACCTGTCCAAACTGCGGGAGCTCTGGCTGCGAAACAATCCCATTGAGAGCATCCCTTCTTA
TGCCTTCAACCGGGTGCCCTCCCTCATGCGTCTGGACTTGGGGGAACTCAAGAAGCTGGAGTATATCTCT
GAGGGGGCTTTTGAGGGGCTGTTCAACCTCAAGTACCTGAACTTGGGCATGTGCAACATTAAGGATATGC
CCAATCTTACACCCCTGGTGGGGCTCGAGGAGCTTGAGATGTCAGGGAACCACTTTCCTGAGATCAGGCC
TGGGTCCTTCCATGGCCTAAGCTCCCTCAAAAAACTGTGGGTGATGAACTCACAGGTCAGCCTGATTGAG
CGGAATGCTTTTGACGGACTGGCTTCCCTCGTGGAACTCAACTTAGCCCACAATAACCTCTCATCTTTGC
CCCATGACCTCTTCACACCCCTGAGATACCTGGTGGAGTTGCACCTACACCACAATCCTTGGAACTGTGA
TTGTGATATTCTGTGGCTGGCTTGGTGGCTTCGGGAGTATATCCCAACCAATTCCACCTGCTGTGGCCGC
TGTCATGCTCCCATGCACATGCGAGGCCGCTACCTGGTAGAGGTGGACCAGGCTGCCTTTCAGTGCTCTG
CCCCTTTCATCATGGATGCACCCCGGGACCTCAATATCTCTGAGGATCGGATGGCAGAACTGAAGTGTCG
GACTCCCCCTATGTCCTCTGTGAAGTGGTTGCTGCCCAATGGGACAGTGCTCAGCCACGCCTCCCGGCAT
CCCCGGATCTCTGTTCTCAATGATGGCACCTTGAACTTTTCTCGTGTGCTGCTCATAGACACTGGAGTAT
ACACATGCATGGTGACCAATGTGGCAGGCAACTCCAATGCCTCGGCCTACCTCAATGTGAGCTCGGCCGA
GCTCAACACCCCCAACTTCAGCTTCTTCACCACTGTAACAGTGGAAACCACAGAGATATCACCTGAGGAC
ATAACACGGAAGTACAAGCCTGTTCCCACCACATCCACTGGTTACCAGCCGGCATATACCACCTCTACCA
CGGTGCTCATTCAGACCACCCGTGTGCCCAAGCAGGTGCCAGTACCCTCCACAGATACCACTGACAAGAT
GCAGACCAGCCTGGATGAAGTCATGAAGACCACCAAGACTAGTGACAAAACTCACACATGCCCACCGTGC
CCAGCACCTGAACTCCTGGGGGGACCGTCAGTCTTCCTCTTCCCCCCAAAACCCAAGGACACCCTCATGA
TCTCCCGGACCCCTGAGGTCACATGCGTGGTGGTGGACGTGAGCCACGAAGACCCTGAGGTCAAGTTCAA
CTGGTACGTGGACGGCGTGGAGGTGCATAATGCCAAGACAAAGCCGCGGGAGGAGCAGTACAACAGCACG
TACCGTGTGGTCAGCGTCCTCACCGTCCTGCACCAGGACTGGCTGAATGGCAAGGAGTACAAGTGCAAGG
TCTCCAACAAAGCCCTCCCAGCCCCCATCGAGAAAACCATCTCCAAAGCCAAAGGGCAGCCCCGAGAACC
ACAGGTGTATACCCTGCCCCCATCCCGGGATGAGCTGACCAAGAACCAGGTCAGCCTGACCTGCCTGGTC
AAAGGCTTCTATCCCAGCGACATCGCCGTGGAGTGGGAGAGCAATGGGCAGCCGGAGAACAACTACAAGA
CCACGCCTCCCGTGCTGGACTCCGACGGCTCCTTCTTCCTCTACAGCAAGCTCACCGTGGACAAGAGCAG
GTGGCAGCAGGGGAACGTCTTCTCATGCTCCGTGATGCATGAGGCTCTGCACAACCACTACACGCAGAAG
AGCCTCTCCCTGTCTCCGGGTAAAGGCGGCCATCATCACCATCACCATTAATCTAGAGATCTTATTAAAG
CAGAACTTGTTTATTGCAGCTTATAATGGTTACAAATAAAGCAATAGCATCACAAATTTCACAAATAAAG
CATTTTTTTCACTGCATTCTAGTTGTGGTTTGTCCAAACTCATCAATGTATCTTATCATGTCTGGTCGAC
TCTAGCTAGACTCTTCCGCTTCCTCGCTCACTGACTCGCTGCGCTCGGTCGTTCGGCTGCGGCGAGCGGT
ATCAGCTCACTCAAAGGCGGTAATACGGTTATCCACAGAATCAGGGGATAACGCAGGAAAGAACATGTGA
GCAAAAGGCCAGCAAAAGGCCAGGAACCGTAAAAAGGCCGCGTTGCTGGCGTTTTTCCATAGGCTCCGCC
CCCCTGACGAGCATCACAAAAATCGACGCTCAAGTCAGAGGTGGCGAAACCCGACAGGACTATAAAGATA
CCAGGCGTTTCCCCCTGGAAGCTCCCTCGTGCGCTCTCCTGTTCCGACCCTGCCGCTTACCGGATACCTG
TCCGCCTTTCTCCCTTCGGGAAGCGTGGCGCTTTCTCATAGCTCACGCTGTAGGTATCTCAGTTCGGTGT
AGGTCGTTCGCTCCAAGCTGGGCTGTGTGCACGAACCCCCCGTTCAGCCCGACCGCTGCGCCTTATCCGG
TAACTATCGTCTTGAGTCCAACCCGGTAAGACACGACTTATCGCCACTGGCAGCAGCCACTGGTAACAGG
ATTAGCAGAGCGAGGTATGTAGGCGGTGCTACAGAGTTCTTGAAGTGGTGGCCTAACTACGGCTACACTA
GAAGAACAGTATTTGGTATCTGCGCTCTGCTGAAGCCAGTTACCTTCGGAAAAAGAGTTGGTAGCTCTTG
ATCCGGCAAACAAACCACCGCTGGTAGCGGTGGTTTTTTTGTTTGCAAGCAGCAGATTACGCGCAGAAAA
AAAGGATCTCAAGAAGATCCTTTGATCTTTTCTACGGGGTCTGACGCTCAGTGGAACGAAAACTCACGTT
AAGGGATTTTGGTCATGAGATTATCAAAAAGGATCTTCACCTAGATCCTTTTAAATTAAAAATGAAGTTT
TAAATCAATCTAAAGTATATATGAGTAAACTTGGTCTGACAGTTACCAATGCTTAATCAGTGAGGCACCT
ATCTCAGCGATCTGTCTATTTCGTTCATCCATAGTTGCCTGACTCCCCGTCGTGTAGATAACTACGATAC
GGGAGGGCTTACCATCTGGCCCCAGTGCTGCAATGATACCGCGAGACCCACGCTCACCGGCTCCAGATTT
ATCAGCAATAAACCAGCCAGCCGGAAGGGCCGAGCGCAGAAGTGGTCCTGCAACTTTATCCGCCTCCATC
CAGTCTATTAATTGTTGCCGGGAAGCTAGAGTAAGTAGTTCGCCAGTTAATAGTTTGCGCAACGTTGTTG
CCATTGCTACAGGCATCGTGGTGTCACGCTCGTCGTTTGGTATGGCTTCATTCAGCTCCGGTTCCCAACG
ATCAAGGCGAGTTACATGATCCCCCATGTTGTGCAAAAAAGCGGTTAGCTCCTTCGGTCCTCCGATCGTT
GTCAGAAGTAAGTTGGCCGCAGTGTTATCACTCATGGTTATGGCAGCACTGCATAATTCTCTTACTGTCA
TGCCATCCGTAAGATGCTTTTCTGTGACTGGTGAGTACTCAACCAAGTCATTCTGAGAATAGTGTATGCG
GCGACCGAGTTGCTCTTGCCCGGCGTCAATACGGGATAATACCGCGCCACATAGCAGAACTTTAAAAGTG
CTCATCATTGGAAAACGTTCTTCGGGGCGAAAACTCTCAAGGATCTTACCGCTGTTGAGATCCAGTTCGA
TGTAACCCACTCGTGCACCCAACTGATCTTCAGCATCTTTTACTTTCACCAGCGTTTCTGGGTGAGCAAA
AACAGGAAGGCAAAATGCCGCAAAAAAGGGAATAAGGGCGACACGGAAATGTTGAATACTCATACTCTTC
CTTTTTCAATATTATTGAAGCATTTATCAGGGTTATTGTCTCATGAGCGGATACATATTTGAATGTATTT
AGAAAAATAAACAAATAGGGGTTCCGCGCACATTTCCCCGAAAAGTGCCACCTGACGTCTAAGAAACCAT
TATTATCATGACATTAACCTATAAAAATAGGCGTATCACGAGGCCCTTTCGTCTCGCGCGTTTCGGTGAT
GACGGTGAAAACCTCTGACACATGCAGCTCCCGGAGGAATGTGTGTCAGTTAGGGTGTGGAAAGTCCCCA
GGCTCCCCAGGCAGGCAGAAGTATGCAAAGCATGCATCTCAATTAGTCAGCAACCAGGTGTGGAAAGTCC
CCAGGCTCCCCAGCAGGCAGAAGTATGCAAAGCATGCATCTCAATTAGTCAGCAACCATAGTCCCGCCCC
TAACTCCGCCCATCCCGCCCCTAACTCCGCCCAGTTCCGCCCATTCTCCGCCCCATGGCTGACTAATTTT
TTTTATTTATGCAGAGGCCGAGGCCGCCTCTGCCTCTGAGCTATTCCAGAAGTAGTGAGGAGGCTTTTTT
GGAGGCCTAGGCTTTTGCAAAAAGCTCCCGGGAGCTTGTATATCCATTTTCGTCCCGGAGACGGTCACAG
CTTGTCTGTAAGCGGATGCCGGGAGCAGACAAGCCCGTCAGGGCGCGTCAGCGGGTGTTGGCGGGTGTCG
GGGCTGGCTTAACTATGCGGCATCAGAGCAGATTGTACTGAGAGTGCACCATATGCGGTGTGAAATACCG
CACAGATGCGTAAGGAGAAAATACCGCATCAGGAAATTGTAAGCGTTAATATTTTGTTAAAATTCGCGTT
AAATTTTTGTTAAATCAGCTCATTTTTTAACCAATAGGCCGAAATCGGCAAAATCCCTTATAAATCAAAA
GAATAGACCGAGATAGGGT
[37 nt withheld, positions 6810-6846]
AAAGAACGTGGACTCCAACGTCAAAGG
[49 nt withheld, positions 6874-6922]
T
[91 nt withheld, positions 6924-7014]
G
[124 nt withheld, positions 7016-7139]
CCATTCGCCATTCAGGCTGCGCAACTGTTGGGAAGGGCGATCGGTGCGGGCCTCTTCGCTATTACGCCAG
CTGGCGAAAGGGGGATGTGCTGCAAGGCGATTAAGTTGGGTAACGCCAGGGTTTTCCCAGTCACGACGTT
GTAAAACGACGGCCAGTGAATT
