>Addgene plasmid #72084 | Lrrc4-Fc-His | addgene partial sequence | sequence record 137276 | pMRB101-F 5'-aagatgcaggcagctgagtt-3'
ACGGTGGAGGGCAGTGTAGTCTGAGCAGTACTCGTTGCTGCCGCGCGCGCCACCAGACATAATAGCTGAC
AGACTAACAGACTGTTCCTTTCCATGGGTCTTTTCTGCAGAAGCTTGAATTCTCGAGGATCCGCGGCCGC
GCCACCATGAAGCTCTTGTGGCAGGTAACTGTGCACCACACCTGGAATGCCGTCCTGCTTCCCGTCGTCT
ACCTCACGGCGCAAGTGTGGATTCTGTGTGCAGCCATCGCTGCTGCCGCTTCAGCCGGGCCCCAAAACTG
CCCCTCCGTCTGTTCCTGCAGTAACCAGTTCAGCAAGGTGGTGTGCACCCGCCGGGGACTCTCTGAGGTC
CCACAGGGTATTCCTTCCAACACCCGGTATCTCAACCTCATGGAAAACAACATCCAGATGATTCAGGCCG
ACACCTTCAGGCACCTCCATCACCTGGAGGTCCTGCAGCTGGGCAGGAACTCCATCAGGCAGATAGAGGT
GGGGGCCTTCAATGGCCTCGCCAGTCTCAACACTCTGGAACTGTTCGACAACTGGCTGACAGTCATCCCC
AGTGGGGCCTTTGAGTACCTGTCCAAACTGCGGGAGCTCTGGCTGCGAAACAATCCCATTGAGAGCATCC
CTTCTTATGCCTTCAACCGGGTGCCCTCCCTCATGCGTCTGGACTTGGGGGAACTCAAGAAGCTGGAGTA
TATCTCTGAGGGGGCTTTTGAGGGGCTGTTCAACCTCAAGTACCTGAACTTGGGCATGTGCAACATTAAG
GATATGCCCAATCTTACACCC
