>Addgene plasmid #72084 | Lrrc4-Fc-His | addgene partial sequence | sequence record 137279 | SV40pA-R 5'-GAAATTTGTGATGCTATTGC-3'
ATAAGATCTCTAGATTAATGGTGATGGTGATGATGGCCGCCTTTACCCGGAGACAGGGAGAGGCTCTTCT
GCGTGTAGTGGTTGTGCAGAGCCTCATGCATCACGGAGCATGAGAAGACGTTCCCCTGCTGCCACCTGCT
CTTGTCCACGGTGAGCTTGCTGTAGAGGAAGAAGGAGCCGTCGGAGTCCAGCACGGGAGGCGTGGTCTTG
TAGTTGTTCTCCGGCTGCCCATTGCTCTCCCACTCCACGGCGATGTCGCTGGGATAGAAGCCTTTGACCA
GGCAGGTCAGGCTGACCTGGTTCTTGGTCAGCTCATCCCGGGATGGGGGCAGGGTATACACCTGTGGTTC
TCGGGGCTGCCCTTTGGCTTTGGAGATGGTTTTCTCGATGGGGGCTGGGAGGGCTTTGTTGGAGACCTTG
CACTTGTACTCCTTGCCATTCAGCCAGTCCTGGTGCAGGACGGTGAGGACGCTGACCACACGGTACGTGC
TGTTGTACTGCTCCTCCCGCGGCTTTGTCTTGGCATTATGCACCTCCACGCCGTCCACGTACCAGTTGAA
CTTGACCTCAGGGTCTTCGTGGCTCACGTCCACCACCACGCATGTGACCTCAGGGGTCCGGGAGATCATG
AGGGTGTCCTTGGGTTTTGGGGGGAAGAGGAAGACTGACGGTCCCCCCAGGAGTTCAGGTGCTGGGCACG
GTGGGCATGTGTGAGTTTTGTCACTAGTCTTGGTGGTCTTCATGACTTCATCCAGGCTGGTCTGCATCTT
GTCAGTGGTATCTGTGGAGGGTACTGGCACCTGCTTGGGCACACGGGTGGTCTGA
